>Addgene plasmid #67921 | ecALDH | addgene full sequence | sequence record 197668 | Addgene NGS Result
GGCCCTGAGAGAGTTGCAGCAAGCGGTCCACGCTGGTTTGCCCCAGCAGGCGAAAATCCTGTTTGATGGT
GGTTAACGGCGGGATATAACATGAGCTGTCTTCGGTATCGTCGTATCCCACTACCGAGATGTCCGCACCA
ACGCGCAGCCCGGACTCGGTAATGGCGCGCATTGCGCCCAGCGCCATCTGATCGTTGGCAACCAGCATCG
CAGTGGGAACGATGCCCTCATTCAGCATTTGCATGGTTTGTTGAAAACCGGACATGGCACTCCAGTCGCC
TTCCCGTTCCGCTATCGGCTGAATTTGATTGCGAGTGAGATATTTATGCCAGCCAGCCAGACGCAGACGC
GCCGAGACAGAACTTAATGGGCCCGCTAACAGCGCGATTTGCTGGTGACCCAATGCGACCAGATGCTCCA
CGCCCAGTCGCGTACCGTCTTCATGGGAGAAAATAATACTGTTGATGGGTGTCTGGTCAGAGACATCAAG
AAATAACGCCGGAACATTAGTGCAGGCAGCTTCCACAGCAATGGCATCCTGGTCATCCAGCGGATAGTTA
ATGATCAGCCCACTGACGCGTTGCGCGAGAAGATTGTGCACCGCCGCTTTACAGGCTTCGACGCCGCTTC
GTTCTACCATCGACACCACCACGCTGGCACCCAGTTGATCGGCGCGAGATTTAATCGCCGCGACAATTTG
CGACGGCGCGTGCAGGGCCAGACTGGAGGTGGCAACGCCAATCAGCAACGACTGTTTGCCCGCCAGTTGT
TGTGCCACGCGGTTGGGAATGTAATTCAGCTCCGCCATCGCCGCTTCCACTTTTTCCCGCGTTTTCGCAG
AAACGTGGCTGGCCTGGTTCACCACGCGGGAAACGGTCTGATAAGAGACACCGGCATACTCTGCGACATC
GTATAACGTTACTGGTTTCACATTCACCACCCTGAATTGACTCTCTTCCGGGCGCTATCATGCCATACCG
CGAAAGGTTTTGCGCCATTCGATGGTGTCCGGGATCTCGACGCTCTCCCTTATGCGACTCCTGCATTAGG
AAGCAGCCCAGTAGTAGGTTGAGGCCGTTGAGCACCGCCGCCGCAAGGAATGGTGCATGCAAGGAGATGG
CGCCCAACAGTCCCCCGGCCACGGGGCCTGCCACCATACCCACGCCGAAACAAGCGCTCATGAGCCCGAA
GTGGCGAGCCCGATCTTCCCCATCGGTGATGTCGGCGATATAGGCGCCAGCAACCGCACCTGTGGCGCCG
GTGATGCCGGCCACGATGCGTCCGGCGTAGAGGATCGAGATCGATCTCGATCCCGCGAAATTAATACGAC
TCACTATAGGGGAATTGTGAGCGGATAACAATTCCCCTCTAGAAATAATTTTGTTTAACTTTAAGAAGGA
GATATACATATGAACTTCCACCATCTGGCATATTGGCAGGATAAAGCACTGAGCCTGGCAATTGAAAATC
GCCTGTTTATTAACGGTGAATATACCGCAGCAGCAGAAAACGAAACCTTTGAAACCGTTGATCCGGTTAC
CCAGGCACCGCTGGCAAAAATTGCACGTGGTAAAAGCGTTGATATTGATCGTGCAATGAGCGCAGCACGT
GGTGTTTTTGAACGTGGTGATTGGAGCCTGAGCAGTCCGGCAAAACGTAAAGCAGTTCTGAATAAACTGG
CCGATCTGATGGAAGCACATGCAGAAGAACTGGCACTGCTGGAAACCCTGGATACCGGCAAACCGATTCG
TCATAGCCTGCGTGATGATATTCCGGGTGCAGCCCGTGCAATTCGTTGGTATGCAGAAGCAATTGATAAA
GTCTATGGTGAAGTTGCAACCACCAGTAGCCATGAACTGGCAATGATTGTTCGTGAACCTGTTGGTGTTA
TTGCAGCAATTGTTCCGTGGAATTTTCCACTGCTGCTGACCTGTTGGAAACTGGGTCCGGCACTGGCAGC
AGGTAATAGCGTTATTCTGAAACCGAGCGAAAAAAGTCCGCTGAGCGCAATTCGTCTGGCAGGTCTGGCA
AAAGAAGCAGGTCTGCCGGACGGTGTTCTGAATGTTGTTACCGGCTTTGGTCATGAAGCCGGTCAGGCCC
TGAGCCGTCATAACGATATTGATGCAATTGCCTTTACCGGCAGCACCCGTACAGGTAAACAGCTGCTGAA
AGATGCCGGTGATAGCAATATGAAACGTGTTTGGCTGGAAGCCGGTGGTAAATCAGCAAATATTGTTTTT
GCAGATTGTCCGGATCTGCAACAGGCAGCAAGCGCAACCGCAGCCGGTATTTTCTATAATCAGGGTCAGG
TTTGTATTGCAGGCACACGCCTGCTGCTGGAAGAAAGCATTGCAGATGAATTTCTGGCCCTGCTGAAACA
GCAGGCACAGAATTGGCAGCCTGGTCATCCGCTGGACCCTGCAACCACAATGGGCACCCTGATTGATTGT
GCACATGCCGATAGCGTTCATAGCTTTATTCGTGAAGGTGAAAGCAAAGGTCAGCTGCTGCTGGATGGTC
GTAATGCCGGTCTGGCAGCCGCAATTGGTCCGACCATTTTTGTTGATGTTGATCCGAATGCAAGCCTGAG
TCGTGAAGAAATTTTTGGTCCGGTTCTGGTTGTTACCCGTTTTACCAGCGAAGAACAGGCCCTGCAACTG
GCAAACGATAGCCAGTATGGTCTGGGTGCAGCAGTTTGGACCCGTGATCTGAGCCGTGCACATCGTATGA
GCCGTCGTCTGAAAGCAGGTAGCGTTTTTGTGAATAACTATAACGATGGTGATATGACCGTTCCGTTTGG
TGGTTATAAACAGAGCGGTAATGGTCGTGATAAAAGCCTGCATGCACTGGAAAAATTCACCGAACTGAAA
ACCATTTGGATTAGCCTGGAAGCACTCGAGCACCACCACCACCACCACTGAGATCCGGCTGCTAACAAAG
CCCGAAAGGAAGCTGAGTTGGCTGCTGCCACCGCTGAGCAATAACTAGCATAACCCCTTGGGGCCTCTAA
ACGGGTCTTGAGGGGTTTTTTGCTGAAAGGAGGAACTATATCCGGATTGGCGAATGGG
[124 nt withheld, positions 3069-3192]
C
[91 nt withheld, positions 3194-3284]
A
[49 nt withheld, positions 3286-3334]
CCTTTGACGTTGGAGTCCACGTTCTTT
[37 nt withheld, positions 3362-3398]
ACCCTATCTCGGTCTATTCTTTTGATTTATAAGGGATTTTGCCGATTTCGGCCTATTGGTTAAAAAATGA
GCTGATTTAACAAAAATTTAACGCGAATTTTAACAAAATATTAACGCTTACAATTTAGGTGGCACTTTTC
GGGGAAATGTGCGCGGAACCCCTATTTGTTTATTTTTCTAAATACATTCAAATATGTATCCGCTCATGAA
TTAATTCTTAGAAAAACTCATCGAGCATCAAATGAAACTGCAATTTATTCATATCAGGATTATCAATACC
ATATTTTTGAAAAAGCCGTTTCTGTAATGAAGGAGAAAACTCACCGAGGCAGTTCCATAGGATGGCAAGA
TCCTGGTATCGGTCTGCGATTCCGACTCGTCCAACATCAATACAACCTATTAATTTCCCCTCGTCAAAAA
TAAGGTTATCAAGTGAGAAATCACCATGAGTGACGACTGAATCCGGTGAGAATGGCAAAAGTTTATGCAT
TTCTTTCCAGACTTGTTCAACAGGCCAGCCATTACGCTCGTCATCAAAATCACTCGCATCAACCAAACCG
TTATTCATTCGTGATTGCGCCTGAGCGAGACGAAATACGCGATCGCTGTTAAAAGGACAATTACAAACAG
GAATCGAATGCAACCGGCGCAGGAACACTGCCAGCGCATCAACAATATTTTCACCTGAATCAGGATATTC
TTCTAATACCTGGAATGCTGTTTTCCCGGGGATCGCAGTGGTGAGTAACCATGCATCATCAGGAGTACGG
ATAAAATGCTTGATGGTCGGAAGAGGCATAAATTCCGTCAGCCAGTTTAGTCTGACCATCTCATCTGTAA
CATCATTGGCAACGCTACCTTTGCCATGTTTCAGAAACAACTCTGGCGCATCGGGCTTCCCATACAATCG
ATAGATTGTCGCACCTGATTGCCCGACATTATCGCGAGCCCATTTATACCCATATAAATCAGCATCCATG
TTGGAATTTAATCGCGGCCTAGAGCAAGACGTTTCCCGTTGAATATGGCTCATAACACCCCTTGTATTAC
TGTTTATGTAAGCAGACAGTTTTATTGTTCATGACCAAAATCCCTTAACGTGAGTTTTCGTTCCACTGAG
CGTCAGACCCCGTAGAAAAGATCAAAGGATCTTCTTGAGATCCTTTTTTTCTGCGCGTAATCTGCTGCTT
GCAAACAAAAAAACCACCGCTACCAGCGGTGGTTTGTTTGCCGGATCAAGAGCTACCAACTCTTTTTCCG
AAGGTAACTGGCTTCAGCAGAGCGCAGATACCAAATACTGTCCTTCTAGTGTAGCCGTAGTTAGGCCACC
ACTTCAAGAACTCTGTAGCACCGCCTACATACCTCGCTCTGCTAATCCTGTTACCAGTGGCTGCTGCCAG
TGGCGATAAGTCGTGTCTTACCGGGTTGGACTCAAGACGATAGTTACCGGATAAGGCGCAGCGGTCGGGC
TGAACGGGGGGTTCGTGCACACAGCCCAGCTTGGAGCGAACGACCTACACCGAACTGAGATACCTACAGC
GTGAGCTATGAGAAAGCGCCACGCTTCCCGAAGGGAGAAAGGCGGACAGGTATCCGGTAAGCGGCAGGGT
CGGAACAGGAGAGCGCACGAGGGAGCTTCCAGGGGGAAACGCCTGGTATCTTTATAGTCCTGTCGGGTTT
CGCCACCTCTGACTTGAGCGTCGATTTTTGTGATGCTCGTCAGGGGGGCGGAGCCTATGGAAAAACGCCA
GCAACGCGGCCTTTTTACGGTTCCTGGCCTTTTGCTGGCCTTTTGCTCACATGTTCTTTCCTGCGTTATC
CCCTGATTCTGTGGATAACCGTATTACCGCCTTTGAGTGAGCTGATACCGCTCGCCGCAGCCGAACGACC
GAGCGCAGCGAGTCAGTGAGCGAGGAAGCGGAAGAGCGCCTGATGCGGTATTTTCTCCTTACGCATCTGT
GCGGTATTTCACACCGCAATGGTGCACTCTCAGTACAATCTGCTCTGATGCCGCATAGTTAAGCCAGTAT
ACACTCCGCTATCGCTACGTGACTGGGTCATGGCTGCGCCCCGACACCCGCCAACACCCGCTGACGCGCC
CTGACGGGCTTGTCTGCTCCCGGCATCCGCTTACAGACAAGCTGTGACCGTCTCCGGGAGCTGCATGTGT
CAGAGGTTTTCACCGTCATCACCGAAACGCGCGAGGCAGCTGCGGTAAAGCTCATCAGCGTGGTCGTGAA
GCGATTCACAGATGTCTGCCTGTTCATCCGCGTCCAGCTCGTTGAGTTTCTCCAGAAGCGTTAATGTCTG
GCTTCTGATAAAGCGGGCCATGTTAAGGGCGGTTTTTTCCTGTTTGGTCACTGATGCCTCCGTGTAAGGG
GGATTTCTGTTCATGGGGGTAATGATACCGATGAAACGAGAGAGGATGCTCACGATACGGGTTACTGATG
ATGAACATGCCCGGTTACTGGAACGTTGTGATGGTAAACAACTGGCGGTATGGATGCGGCGGGACCAGAG
AAAAATCACTCAGGGTCAATGCCAGCGCTTCGTTAATACAGATGTAGGTGTTCCACAGGGTAGCCAGCAG
CATCCTGCGATGCAGATCCGGAACATAATGGTGCAGGGCGCTGACTTCCGCGTTTCCAGACTTTACGAAA
CACGGAAACCGAAGACCATTCATGTTGTTGCTCAGGTCGCAGACGTTTTGCAGCAGCAGTCGCTTCACGT
TCGCTCGCGTATCGGTGATTCATTCTGCTAACCAGTAAGGCAACCCCGCCAGCCTAGCCGGGTCCTCAAC
GACAGGAGCACGATCATGCGCACCCGTGGGGCCGCCATGCCGGCGATAATGGCCTGCTTCTCGCCGAAAC
GTTTGGTGGCGGGACCAGTGACGAAGGCTTGAGCGAGGGCGTGCAAGATTCCGAATACCGCAAGCGACAG
GCCGATCATCGTCGCGCTCCAGCGAAAGCGGTCCTCGCCGAAAATGACCCAGAGCGCTGCCGGCACCTGT
CCTACGAGTTGCATGATAAAGAAGACAGTCATAAGTGCGGCGACGATAGTCATGCCCCGCGCCCACCGGA
AGGAGCTGACTGGGTTGAAGGCTCTCAAGGGCATCGGTCGAGATCCCGGTGCCTAATGAGTGAGCTAACT
TACATTAATTGCGTTGCGCTCACTGCCCGCTTTCCAGTCGGGAAACCTGTCGTGCCAGCTGCATTAATGA
ATCGGCCAACGCGCGGGGAGAGGCGGTTTGCGTATTGGGCGCCAGGGTGGTTTTTCTTTTCACCAGTGAG
ACGGGCAACAGCTGATTGCCCTTCACCGCCT
Features (pLannotate 1.2.2; 19 found; start..end, strand, type, name):
    932..1009    -  promoter       lacI promoter: lacI
   1017..1296    -  CDS            TcR (fragment): tetracycline efflux protein; tet; confers resistance to tetracycline
   1322..1340    +  promoter       T7 promoter: promoter for bacteriophage T7 RNA polymerase
   1341..1365    +  protein_bind   lac operator: The lac repressor binds to the lac operator to inhibit transcription in E. coli. This inhibition can be relieved by adding lactose or isopropyl-β-D-thiogalactopyranoside (IPTG). lac repressor encoded by lacI
   1380..1402    +  RBS            RBS: efficient ribosome binding site from bacteriophage T7 gene 10 (Olins and Rangwala, 1989)
   1410..2894    +  CDS            puuC: PUUC_ECOLI - Also known as aldH From Escherichia coli (strain K12).
   2901..2918    +  CDS            9xHis (fragment): 9xHis affinity tag
   2928..2977    +  CDS            SET1 (fragment): solubility-enhancement tag derived from T7 phage gene 10B
   2985..3032    +  terminator     T7 terminator: transcription terminator for bacteriophage T7 RNA polymerase
   3069..3497    +  rep_origin     f1 ori (sequence partly withheld): f1 bacteriophage origin of replication; arrow indicates direction of (+) strand synthesis
   3550..3607    +  promoter       AmpR promoter (fragment): bla
   3616..4431    -  CDS            KanR: aminoglycoside phosphotransferase; aph(3')-Ia; confers resistance to kanamycin in bacteria or G418 (Geneticin®) in eukaryotes
   4553..5141    +  rep_origin     ori: high-copy-number ColE1/pMB1/pBR322/pUC origin of replication
   5327..5466    -  misc_feature   bom: basis of mobility region from pBR322
   5568..5759    -  CDS            rop: Rop protein, which maintains plasmids at low copy number; rop
   5776..6156    +  CDS            YPB1_ECOLX: Protein predicted: Swiss-Prot protein existence level 4. From Escherichia coli.
   6228..6519    -  CDS            TcR (fragment): tetracycline efflux protein; tet; confers resistance to tetracycline
   6534..6555    -  protein_bind   CAP binding site: CAP binding activates transcription in the presence of cAMP. E. coli catabolite activator protein
   6568..931     -  CDS            lacI (across the origin): lac repressor; lacI; The lac repressor binds to the lac operator to inhibit transcription in E. coli. This inhibition can be relieved by adding lactose or isopropyl-β-D-thiogalactopyranoside (IPTG).
