[The description below was written by a language model from this plasmid's Addgene catalogue record and pLannotate feature annotations shown in this document.]
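Description:
ecALDH is a bacterial expression plasmid built on the Novagen pET29b(+) backbone, carrying the Escherichia coli aldehyde dehydrogenase gene puuC (also known as aldH), recoded with codon optimization for expression in E. coli. The insert of roughly 1.5 kb was introduced by Gibson assembly, giving a plasmid of about 6.7 kb. It is maintained through a ColE1/pMB1-type origin accompanied by the pBR322 bom region and the rop gene. The catalogue lists it as high copy, although rop normally moderates copy number. Selection is by kanamycin through an aminoglycoside phosphotransferase (aph(3')-Ia) cassette. An f1 origin is also present, which permits single-stranded DNA production with helper phage. The short TcR, AmpR promoter and SET1 fragments in the automated annotation appear to be backbone remnants or partial matches rather than functional elements.

The coding sequence sits in a standard pET expression cassette: a T7 promoter followed immediately by a lac operator, the strong ribosome binding site from T7 gene 10, the puuC open reading frame, a backbone-encoded C-terminal 6xHis tag (annotated as a fragment of a longer His tag), and the T7 terminator. The plasmid carries its own lacI gene with its promoter, so the lac repressor keeps the T7lac promoter quiet until IPTG or lactose is added. Transcription requires T7 RNA polymerase, so expression needs a host strain that supplies it, whereas the listed DH10B strain serves for propagation. The record states the purpose simply as expression of the enzyme. The His tag would allow purification by metal-affinity chromatography.
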