Addgene plasmid #67921: ecALDH
Purpose: Expresses aldehyde dehydrogenase from Escherichia coli, codon optimized for expression in E. coli
Depositing lab: Justin Siegel. Depositing organization: University of California, Davis.
Backbone
  Vector backbone: pET29b(+)
  Backbone manufacturer: Novagen
  Backbone size w/o insert (bp): 5232
  Total vector size (bp): 6714
  Vector type: Bacterial Expression
Growth in bacteria
  Bacterial resistance: Kanamycin, 50 μg/mL
  Growth temperature: 37°C
  Growth strain: DH10B
  Copy number: High Copy
Gene/Insert
  Gene/Insert name: Escherichia coli aldehyde dehydrogenase (alt names: ecALDH; puuC)
  Species: Escherichia coli
  Insert size (bp): 1482
  GenBank ID: AB200319.1
  Entrez Gene: puuC (a.k.a. b1300, ECK1295, JW1293, aldH)
  Promoter: T7
  Tag / fusion protein: 6x-His (C terminal on backbone)
  Cloning method: Gibson Cloning
  Sequencing primers: 5′ T7; 3′ T7term
Terms and licenses: Academic/Nonprofit Terms; Industry Terms: Not Available to Industry
How to cite: ecALDH was a gift from Justin Siegel (Addgene plasmid # 67921 ; http://n2t.net/addgene:67921 ; RRID:Addgene_67921)
