>Addgene plasmid #67921 | ecALDH | depositor partial sequence | sequence record 118299 | Escherichia coli ALDH gene
AACTTCCACCATCTGGCATATTGGCAGGATAAAGCACTGAGCCTGGCAATTGAAAATCGCCTGTTTATTA
ACGGTGAATATACCGCAGCAGCAGAAAACGAAACCTTTGAAACCGTTGATCCGGTTACCCAGGCACCGCT
GGCAAAAATTGCACGTGGTAAAAGCGTTGATATTGATCGTGCAATGAGCGCAGCACGTGGTGTTTTTGAA
CGTGGTGATTGGAGCCTGAGCAGTCCGGCAAAACGTAAAGCAGTTCTGAATAAACTGGCCGATCTGATGG
AAGCACATGCAGAAGAACTGGCACTGCTGGAAACCCTGGATACCGGCAAACCGATTCGTCATAGCCTGCG
TGATGATATTCCGGGTGCAGCCCGTGCAATTCGTTGGTATGCAGAAGCAATTGATAAAGTCTATGGTGAA
GTTGCAACCACCAGTAGCCATGAACTGGCAATGATTGTTCGTGAACCTGTTGGTGTTATTGCAGCAATTG
TTCCGTGGAATTTTCCACTGCTGCTGACCTGTTGGAAACTGGGTCCGGCACTGGCAGCAGGTAATAGCGT
TATTCTGAAACCGAGCGAAAAAAGTCCGCTGAGCGCAATTCGTCTGGCAGGTCTGGCAAAAGAAGCAGGT
CTGCCGGACGGTGTTCTGAATGTTGTTACCGGCTTTGGTCATGAAGCCGGTCAGGCCCTGAGCCGTCATA
ACGATATTGATGCAATTGCCTTTACCGGCAGCACCCGTACAGGTAAACAGCTGCTGAAAGATGCCGGTGA
TAGCAATATGAAACGTGTTTGGCTGGAAGCCGGTGGTAAATCAGCAAATATTGTTTTTGCAGATTGTCCG
GATCTGCAACAGGCAGCAAGCGCAACCGCAGCCGGTATTTTCTATAATCAGGGTCAGGTTTGTATTGCAG
GCACACGCCTGCTGCTGGAAGAAAGCATTGCAGATGAATTTCTGGCCCTGCTGAAACAGCAGGCACAGAA
TTGGCAGCCTGGTCATCCGCTGGACCCTGCAACCACAATGGGCACCCTGATTGATTGTGCACATGCCGAT
AGCGTTCATAGCTTTATTCGTGAAGGTGAAAGCAAAGGTCAGCTGCTGCTGGATGGTCGTAATGCCGGTC
TGGCAGCCGCAATTGGTCCGACCATTTTTGTTGATGTTGATCCGAATGCAAGCCTGAGTCGTGAAGAAAT
TTTTGGTCCGGTTCTGGTTGTTACCCGTTTTACCAGCGAAGAACAGGCCCTGCAACTGGCAAACGATAGC
CAGTATGGTCTGGGTGCAGCAGTTTGGACCCGTGATCTGAGCCGTGCACATCGTATGAGCCGTCGTCTGA
AAGCAGGTAGCGTTTTTGTGAATAACTATAACGATGGTGATATGACCGTTCCGTTTGGTGGTTATAAACA
GAGCGGTAATGGTCGTGATAAAAGCCTGCATGCACTGGAAAAATTCACCGAACTGAAAACCATTTGGATT
AGCCTGGAAGCA
