>Addgene plasmid #67921 | ecALDH | addgene partial sequence | sequence record 123570 | pBRrevBam 5'-GGTGATGTCGGCGATATAGG-3'
CCTGTGGCGCCGGTGATGCCGGCCACGATGCGTCCGGCGTAGAGGATCGAGATCGATCTCGATCCCGCGA
AATTAATACGACTCACTATAGGGGAATTGTGAGCGGATAACAATTCCCCTCTAGAAATAATTTTGTTTAA
CTTTAAGAAGGAGATATACATATGAACTTCCACCATCTGGCATATTGGCAGGATAAAGCACTGAGCCTGG
CAATTGAAAATCGCCTGTTTATTAACGGTGAATATACCGCAGCAGCAGAAAACGAAACCTTTGAAACCGT
TGATCCGGTTACCCAGGCACCGCTGGCAAAAATTGCACGTGGTAAAAGCGTTGATATTGATCGTGCAATG
AGCGCAGCACGTGGTGTTTTTGAACGTGGTGATTGGAGCCTGAGCAGTCCGGCAAAACGTAAAGCAGTTC
TGAATAAACTGGCCGATCTGATGGAAGCACATGCAGAAGAACTGGCACTGCTGGAAACCCTGGATACCGG
CAAACCGATTCGTCATAGCCTGCGTGATGATATTCCGGGTGCAGCCCGTGCAATTCGTTGGTATGCAGAA
GCAATTGATAAAGTCTATGGTGAAGTTGCAACCACCAGTAGCCATGAACTGGCAATGATTGTTCGTGAAC
CTGTTGGTGTTATTGCAGCAATTGTTCCGTGGAATTTTCCACTGCTGCTGACCTGTTGGAAACTGGGTCC
GGCACTGGCAGCAGGTAATAGCGTTATTCTGAAACCGAGCGAAAAAAGTCCGCTGAGCGCAATTCGTCTG
GCAGGTCTGGCAAAAGAAGCAGGTCTGCCGGACGGTGTTCTGAATGTTGTTACCGGCTTTGGTCATGAAG
CCGGTCAGGCCCTGAGCCGTCATAACGATATTGATGCAATTGCCTTTACCGGCAGCACCCGTACAGGTAA
ACAGCTGCTGAAAGATGCCGGTGATAGCAATATGAAACGTGTTTGGCTGGAAGCCGGTGGTAAATCAGCA
AATATTGTTTTTGCAGATTGTCCGGATCTGCAACAGGCAGCAAGCGCAACCGCAGCCGGTATTTTCTATA
ATCAGGGTCAGGTTTGTATTGCAGGCACACGCCTGCTGCTGGAAGAAAGCATTGCAGATGAATTTCTGGC
CCTGCTGAAACAGCAGGC
