>Addgene plasmid #67921 | ecALDH | addgene partial sequence | sequence record 124303 | F1ori-R 5'-AGGGAAGAAAGCGAAAGGAG-3'
CAAGACCCGTTTAGAGGCCCCAAGGGGTTATGCTAGTTATTGCTCAGCGGTGGCAGCAGCCAACTCAGCT
TCCTTTCGGGCTTTGTTAGCAGCCGGATCTCAGTGGTGGTGGTGGTGGTGCTCGAGTGCTTCCAGGCTAA
TCCAAATGGTTTTCAGTTCGGTGAATTTTTCCAGTGCATGCAGGCTTTTATCACGACCATTACCGCTCTG
TTTATAACCACCAAACGGAACGGTCATATCACCATCGTTATAGTTATTCACAAAAACGCTACCTGCTTTC
AGACGACGGCTCATACGATGTGCACGGCTCAGATCACGGGTCCAAACTGCTGCACCCAGACCATACTGGC
TATCGTTTGCCAGTTGCAGGGCCTGTTCTTCGCTGGTAAAACGGGTAACAACCAGAACCGGACCAAAAAT
TTCTTCACGACTCAGGCTTGCATTCGGATCAACATCAACAAAAATGGTCGGACCAATTGCGGCTGCCAGA
CCGGCATTACGACCATCCAGCAGCAGCTGACCTTTGCTTTCACCTTCACGAATAAAGCTATGAACGCTAT
CGGCATGTGCACAATCAATCAGGGTGCCCATTGTGGTTGCAGGGTCCAGCGGATGACCAGGCTGCCAATT
CTGTGCCTGCTGTTTCAGCAGGGCCAGAAATTCATCTGCAATGCTTTCTTCCAGCAGCAGGCGTGTGCCT
GCAATACAAACCTGACCCTGATTATA
